Addgene plasmid #213342: MRGPRF-DuET
Purpose: The DuET construct encodes the named human GPCR engineered with a cleaved hemagglutinin signal peptide, a 5' FLAG and a 3' 1D4 epitope tag optimized for expression in mammalian cells and proteomics studies.
Depositing lab: Thomas Sakmar. Depositing organization: Rockefeller University. Publication: Multiplexed selectivity screening of anti-GPCR antibodies. Dahl L, Kotliar IB, Bendes A, Dodig-Crnkovic T, Fromm S, Elofsson A, Uhlen M, Sakmar TP, Schwenk JM. Sci Adv. 2023 May 3;9(18):eadf9297. doi: 10.1126/sciadv.adf9297. Epub 2023 May 3. PubMed 37134173.
Backbone
  Vector backbone: pcDNA 3.1 (+)
  Vector type: Mammalian Expression
Growth in bacteria
  Bacterial resistance: Ampicillin, 100 μg/mL
  Growth temperature: 37°C
  Growth strain: DH5alpha
  Copy number: High Copy
Gene/Insert
  Gene/Insert name: MRGPRF (alt names: MAS related GPR family member F; GPR140, GPR168, MGC21621, mrgF)
  Species: H. sapiens (human)
  Entrez Gene: MRGPRF (a.k.a. GPR140, GPR168, MRGF, RTA)
  Promoter: CMV, T7
  Tag / fusion protein: FLAG (N terminal on insert); 1D4 (C terminal on insert)
  Cloning method: Gibson Cloning
Terms and licenses: Academic/Nonprofit Terms; Industry Terms: Not Available to Industry
Depositor comments: Class: A, Family: Orphan. Ensembl ID: ENSG00000172935, Uniprot ID: Q96AM1
How to cite: MRGPRF-DuET was a gift from Thomas Sakmar (Addgene plasmid # 213342 ; http://n2t.net/addgene:213342 ; RRID:Addgene_213342)
