[The description below was written by a language model from this plasmid's Addgene catalogue record and pLannotate feature annotations shown in this document.]
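Description:
MRGPRF-DuET is a mammalian expression plasmid built on the pcDNA 3.1 (+) backbone that carries the human orphan class A G protein-coupled receptor MRGPRF (MAS related GPR family member F, also known as GPR140, GPR168 or MRGF). The 6,569 nt sequence is propagated in E. coli through a high-copy ColE1/pUC-type origin and selected with ampicillin via the β-lactamase gene. An f1 bacteriophage origin is also present. For selection in mammalian cells the backbone supplies a neomycin/kanamycin phosphotransferase (neo) cassette driven by the SV40 enhancer/early promoter and terminated by an SV40 polyadenylation signal. Short annotated fragments of lacI, ble, an HIV-1 LTR and a second SV40 promoter are probably backbone remnants or partial homology hits rather than functional parts.

The receptor coding sequence lies downstream of the CMV immediate early enhancer and promoter and ends at the bovine growth hormone polyadenylation signal, giving strong constitutive expression in transfected mammalian cells. A T7 promoter between the CMV promoter and the insert also allows in vitro transcription. According to the catalogue entry, the "DuET" design adds a cleavable hemagglutinin signal peptide and a FLAG epitope at the N terminus, plus a 1D4 epitope at the C terminus. The feature table picks up the FLAG tag as a single-unit match to 3xFLAG, immediately upstream of MRGPRF, but does not annotate the signal peptide or the 1D4 tag. The insert was assembled by Gibson cloning.

The two tags allow capture and detection of the receptor from either end independently of receptor-specific reagents. This suits the stated purpose of mammalian expression and proteomics studies, such as the multiplexed screening of anti-GPCR antibody selectivity named in the associated publication's title.
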