Features (pLannotate 1.2.2; 21 found; start..end, strand, type, name):
    655..1243    +  rep_origin     ori: high-copy-number ColE1/pMB1/pBR322/pUC origin of replication
   1426..1518    +  CDS            lacI (fragment): lac repressor; lacI; The lac repressor binds to the lac operator to inhibit transcription in E. coli. This inhibition can be relieved by adding lactose or isopropyl-β-D-thiogalactopyranoside (IPTG).
   1531..1552    +  protein_bind   CAP binding site: CAP binding activates transcription in the presence of cAMP. E. coli catabolite activator protein
   1567..1597    +  promoter       lac promoter: promoter for the E. coli lac operon
   1605..1621    +  protein_bind   lac operator: The lac repressor binds to the lac operator to inhibit transcription in E. coli. This inhibition can be relieved by adding lactose or isopropyl-β-D-thiogalactopyranoside (IPTG). lac repressor encoded by lacI
   1694..1815    -  polyA_signal   SV40 poly(A) signal: SV40 polyadenylation signal
   1810..1968    -  CDS            ble (fragment): BLE_KLEPN - Experimental evidence at protein level: Swiss-Prot protein existence level 1. Binding protein with a strong affinity to the bleomycin family of antibiotics. Binds to CL990; an antimitotic-antibiotic compound. From Klebsiella pneumoniae.
   1992..2783    -  CDS            neo: KKA2_KLEPN - Also known as kan, nptII. Experimental evidence at protein level: Swiss-Prot protein existence level 1. Resistance to kanamycin, neomycin, paromomycin, ribostamycin, butirosin and gentamicin B. From Klebsiella pneumoniae.
   2850..3179    -  promoter       SV40 promoter: SV40 enhancer and early promoter
   3193..3621    -  rep_origin     f1 ori (sequence partly withheld): f1 bacteriophage origin of replication; arrow indicates direction of (+) strand synthesis
   3642..3663    -  promoter       SV40 promoter (fragment): SV40 enhancer and early promoter
   3667..3891    -  polyA_signal   bGH poly(A) signal: bovine growth hormone polyadenylation signal
   4022..5050    -  CDS            MRGPRF: MRGRF_HUMAN - Also known as GPR140, GPR168, MRGF. Experimental evidence at transcript level: Swiss-Prot protein existence level 2. Orphan receptor. May bind to a neuropeptide and may regulate nociceptor function and/or development, including the sensation or modulation of pain (By similarity). From Homo sapiens (Human).
   5063..5083    -  CDS            3xFLAG (fragment): three tandem FLAG® epitope tags
   5176..5194    -  promoter       T7 promoter: promoter for bacteriophage T7 RNA polymerase
   5210..5243    -  LTR            5' LTR (truncated) (fragment): truncated 5' long terminal repeat (LTR) from HIV-1
   5239..5442    -  promoter       CMV promoter: human cytomegalovirus (CMV) immediate early promoter
   5443..5822    -  enhancer       CMV enhancer: human cytomegalovirus immediate early enhancer
   5977..6029    +  misc_feature   bom (fragment): basis of mobility region from pBR322
   6088..6192    +  promoter       AmpR promoter: bla
   6193..484     +  CDS            AmpR (across the origin): β-lactamase; bla; confers resistance to ampicillin, carbenicillin, and related antibiotics
>Addgene plasmid #213342 | MRGPRF-DuET | addgene full sequence | sequence record 430870 | Addgene NGS Result
CATGAGTGATAACACTGCGGCCAACTTACTTCTGACAACGATCGGAGGACCGAAGGAGCTAACCGCTTTT
TTGCACAACATGGGGGATCATGTAACTCGCCTTGATCGTTGGGAACCGGAGCTGAATGAAGCCATACCAA
ACGACGAGCGTGACACCACGATGCCTGTAGCAATGGCAACAACGTTGCGCAAACTATTAACTGGCGAACT
ACTTACTCTAGCTTCCCGGCAACAATTAATAGACTGGATGGAGGCGGATAAAGTTGCAGGACCACTTCTG
CGCTCGGCCCTTCCGGCTGGCTGGTTTATTGCTGATAAATCTGGAGCCGGTGAGCGTGGGTCTCGCGGTA
TCATTGCAGCACTGGGGCCAGATGGTAAGCCCTCCCGTATCGTAGTTATCTACACGACGGGGAGTCAGGC
AACTATGGATGAACGAAATAGACAGATCGCTGAGATAGGTGCCTCACTGATTAAGCATTGGTAACTGTCA
GACCAAGTTTACTCATATATACTTTAGATTGATTTAAAACTTCATTTTTAATTTAAAAGGATCTAGGTGA
AGATCCTTTTTGATAATCTCATGACCAAAATCCCTTAACGTGAGTTTTCGTTCCACTGAGCGTCAGACCC
CGTAGAAAAGATCAAAGGATCTTCTTGAGATCCTTTTTTTCTGCGCGTAATCTGCTGCTTGCAAACAAAA
AAACCACCGCTACCAGCGGTGGTTTGTTTGCCGGATCAAGAGCTACCAACTCTTTTTCCGAAGGTAACTG
GCTTCAGCAGAGCGCAGATACCAAATACCGTTCTTCTAGTGTAGCCGTAGTTAGGCCACCACTTCAAGAA
CTCTGTAGCACCGCCTACATACCTCGCTCTGCTAATCCTGTTACCAGTGGCTGCTGCCAGTGGCGATAAG
TCGTGTCTTACCGGGTTGGACTCAAGACGATAGTTACCGGATAAGGCGCAGCGGTCGGGCTGAACGGGGG
GTTCGTGCACACAGCCCAGCTTGGAGCGAACGACCTACACCGAACTGAGATACCTACAGCGTGAGCTATG
AGAAAGCGCCACGCTTCCCGAAGGGAGAAAGGCGGACAGGTATCCGGTAAGCGGCAGGGTCGGAACAGGA
GAGCGCACGAGGGAGCTTCCAGGGGGAAACGCCTGGTATCTTTATAGTCCTGTCGGGTTTCGCCACCTCT
GACTTGAGCGTCGATTTTTGTGATGCTCGTCAGGGGGGCGGAGCCTATGGAAAAACGCCAGCAACGCGGC
CTTTTTACGGTTCCTGGCCTTTTGCTGGCCTTTTGCTCACATGTTCTTTCCTGCGTTATCCCCTGATTCT
GTGGATAACCGTATTACCGCCTTTGAGTGAGCTGATACCGCTCGCCGCAGCCGAACGACCGAGCGCAGCG
AGTCAGTGAGCGAGGAAGCGGAAGAGCGCCCAATACGCAAACCGCCTCTCCCCGCGCGTTGGCCGATTCA
TTAATGCAGCTGGCACGACAGGTTTCCCGACTGGAAAGCGGGCAGTGAGCGCAACGCAATTAATGTGAGT
TAGCTCACTCATTAGGCACCCCAGGCTTTACACTTTATGCTTCCGGCTCGTATGTTGTGTGGAATTGTGA
GCGGATAACAATTTCACACAGGAAACAGCTATGACCATGATTACGCCAAGCTCTAGCTAGAGGTCGACGG
TATACAGACATGATAAGATACATTGATGAGTTTGGACAAACCACAACTAGAATGCAGTGAAAAAAATGCT
TTATTTGTGAAATTTGTGATGCTATTGCTTTATTTGTAACCATTATAAGCTGCAATAAACAAGTTGGGGT
GGGCGAAGAACTCCAGCATGAGATCCCCGCGCTGGAGGATCATCCAGCCGGCGTCCCGGAAAACGATTCC
GAAGCCCAACCTTTCATAGAAGGCGGCGGTGGAATCGAAATCTCGTGATGGCAGGTTGGGCGTCGCTTGG
TCGGTCATTTCGAACCCCAGAGTCCCGCTCAGAAGAACTCGTCAAGAAGGCGATAGAAGGCGATGCGCTG
CGAATCGGGAGCGGCGATACCGTAAAGCACGAGGAAGCGGTCAGCCCATTCGCCGCCAAGCTCTTCAGCA
ATATCACGGGTAGCCAACGCTATGTCCTGATAGCGGTCCGCCACACCCAGCCGGCCACAGTCGATGAATC
CAGAAAAGCGGCCATTTTCCACCATGATATTCGGCAAGCAGGCATCGCCATGGGTCACGACGAGATCCTC
GCCGTCGGGCATGCGCGCCTTGAGCCTGGCGAACAGTTCGGCTGGCGCGAGCCCCTGATGCTCTTCGTCC
AGATCATCCTGATCGACAAGACCGGCTTCCATCCGAGTACGTGCTCGCTCGATGCGATGTTTCGCTTGGT
GGTCGAATGGGCAGGTAGCCGGATCAAGCGTATGCAGCCGCCGCATTGCATCAGCCATGATGGATACTTT
CTCGGCAGGAGCAAGGTGAGATGACAGGAGATCCTGCCCCGGCACTTCGCCCAATAGCAGCCAGTCCCTT
CCCGCTTCAGTGACAACGTCGAGCACAGCTGCGCAAGGAACGCCCGTCGTGGCCAGCCACGATAGCCGCG
CTGCCTCGTCCTGCAGTTCATTCAGGGCACCGGACAGGTCGGTCTTGACAAAAAGAACCGGGCGCCCCTG
CGCTGACAGCCGGAACACGGCGGCATCAGAGCAGCCGATTGTCTGTTGTGCCCAGTCATAGCCGAATAGC
CTCTCCACCCAAGCGGCCGGAGAACCTGCGTGCAATCCATCTTGTTCAATCATGCGAAACGATCCTCATC
CTGTCTCTTGATCAGATCCGAAAATGGATATACAAGCTCCCGGGAGCTTTTTGCAAAAGCCTAGGCCTCC
AAAAAAGCCTCCTCACTACTTCTGGAATAGCTCAGAGGCAGAGGCGGCCTCGGCCTCTGCATAAATAAAA
AAAATTAGTCAGCCATGGGGCGGAGAATGGGCGGAACTGGGCGGAGTTAGGGGCGGGATGGGCGGAGTTA
GGGGCGGGACTATGGTTGCTGACTAATTGAGATGCATGCTTTGCATACTTCTGCCTGCTGGGGAGCCTGG
GGACTTTCCACACCTGGTTGCTGACTAATTGAGATGCATGCTTTGCATACTTCTGCCTGCTGGGGAGCCT
GGGGACTTTCCACACCCTAACTGACACACATTCCACAGAATTAATTCGCGTTAAATTTTTGTTAAATCAG
CTCATTTTTTAACCAATAGGCCGAAATCGGCAAAATCCCTTATAAATCAAAAGAATAGACCGAGATAGGG
T
[37 nt withheld, positions 3292-3328]
AAAGAACGTGGACTCCAACGTCAAAGG
[49 nt withheld, positions 3356-3404]
T
[91 nt withheld, positions 3406-3496]
G
[124 nt withheld, positions 3498-3621]
GGGGATACCCCCTAGAGCCCCAGCTGGTTCTTTCCGCCTCAGAAGCCATAGAGCCCACCGCATCCCCAGC
ATGCCTGCTATTGTCTTCCCAATCCTCCCCCTTGCTGTCCTGCCCCACCCCACCCCCCAGAATAGAATGA
CACCTACTCAGACAATGCGATGCAATTTCCTCATTTTATTAGGAAAGGACAGTGGGAGTGGCACCTTCCA
GGGTCAAGGAAGGCACGGGGGAGGGGCAAACAACAGATGGCTGGCAACTAGAAGGCACAGTCGAGGCTGA
TCAGCGGGTTTAAACGGGCCCTCTAGACTCGAGTTAGGCAGGGGCCACCTGAGAAGTCTCGGTCTTAGAC
ACGGTGGTGCTGGCCTCATCGAATTCACCGGTGCGTCCACCGGTATCGATAGAGGCGTTGCCCGGGGGGC
ATTGCATCTCCATAGTGACTGTATTAGGGGTAGAGCCGCCAGCTTCCCCGAGCTCAGCCCCGTCCCGAAG
TGCTCGCTGAAATACTACCCGGAGAGGCTCCCACAGGCGCTGGGACTTGTCGCGTCCTGCGAGGAAGTAA
ACGATTGGTTTGGCACTGCTATTAATACAGATACACAGGTCTGTCACGTACTCAGGAAAGGGGGCGGGAA
TCTGGAAAACCCAGAACAGAAACCAGTCGATGCCCAGATAAATAGATGACACCAAAAAAACAGACACCAT
GGCGAGGATCACGTGATTGAGCTTTGCAGACCTCTGCCTGCGCCGCGCTCTACACTCCACATGAAGGATC
AGAGCCAGACATGGGAGAACCATCAGGGGGCAGCAGAGCAGGAACAGCAAAATTCCGAGGAATATATCCA
TATGCCTGCATGCGGCGCCGGGAGCGCCTCTGCCCAGGAACACACAAAAGTAGTTATGCAGACAGGTCAC
CAGGAGGCTGAGCACCCAAAGAAGCGCACACACCACAGCACTCAGCCTCTTAGGTCTTCGGCGCCAGTAC
CAGGCCGGAAAAATTACGGAAGCACACCTCTCGGCAGAAACTGCGGGCAGCAGTGAAACCCCAGTCAGGA
ACATGCAAAGACCGAGCACCCTACACACGCTTCTTATATAATCTGCGAAGGTCCCGAGGAATCCTCCGGT
GTTGAGAATTGAGAACACGGCTTTACTAAAAAGGTATCCTACATCTGCAGATGCAAGGTGCAGGAAATAA
ATAGAAAATGGATTTCTTTTTATGGAGAAACCAAAGAACCACAGCACGAGGCCGTTACCTACAAGTCCGC
AAAGGCAGAGGAGAAGGAAAATGTAATTCATGACGGCTGGAGGGGGGAGCATAGCTATCTGCTCAATTGT
GAGGAAACCGCGGGAGTACAGTTCGGGGGCTTCTGAGAGCCCGGGGCACATTTTGTTCCGGTTCCCAGGG
TGCGCCTCCCATGAGCAGTTGCCTGCCATATCGATGCTGGCGTCATCATCGTCCTTGTAGTCGGCGAATA
CCAGGCAGAAGATGTAGCTCAGGGCGATGATCGTCTTCATGGTGGCGCTAAGCTTAAGTTTAAACGCTAG
CCAGCTTGGGTCTCCCTATAGTGAGTCGTATTAATTTCGATAAGCCAGTAAGCAGTGGGTTCTCTAGTTA
GCCAGAGAGCTCTGCTTATATAGACCTCCCACCGTACACGCCTACCGCCCATTTGCGTCAATGGGGCGGA
GTTGTTACGACATTTTGGAAAGTCCCGTTGATTTTGGTGCCAAAACAAACTCCCATTGACGTCAATGGGG
TGGAGACTTGGAAATCCCCGTGAGTCAAACCGCTATCCACGCCCATTGATGTACTGCCAAAACCGCATCA
CCATGGTAATAGCGATGACTAATACGTAGATGTACTGCCAAGTAGGAAAGTCCCATAAGGTCATGTACTG
GGCATAATGCCAGGCGGGCCATTTACCGTCATTGACGTCAATAGGGGGCGTACTTGGCATATGATACACT
TGATGTACTGCCAAGTGGGCAGTTTACCGTAAATACTCCACCCATTGACGTCAATGGAAAGTCCCTATTG
GCGTTACTATGGGAACATACGTCATTATTGACGTCAATGGGCGGGGGTCGTTGGGCGGTCAGCCAGGCGG
GCCATTTACCGTAAGTTATGTAACGCGGAACTCCATATATGGGCTATGAACTAATGACCCCGTAATTGAT
TACTATTAATAACTAGTCAATAATCAATGTCAACGCGTATATCTGGCCCGTACATCGCGAAGCAGCGCAA
AACGCCTAACCCTAAGCAGATTCTTCATGCAAATGTCGGTCAAGCCTTGCCTTGTTGTAGCTTAAATTTT
GCTCGCGCACTACTCAGCGACCTCCAACACACAAGCAGGGAGCAGATACTGGCTTAACTATGCGGCATCA
GAGCAGATTGTACTGAGAGTGCACCATAGGGGATCGGGAGATCTCCCGATCCGTCGACGTCAGGTGGCAC
TTTTCGGGGAAATGTGCGCGGAACCCCTATTTGTTTATTTTTCTAAATACATTCAAATATGTATCCGCTC
ATGAGACAATAACCCTGATAAATGCTTCAATAATATTGAAAAAGGAAGAGTATGAGTATTCAACATTTCC
GTGTCGCCCTTATTCCCTTTTTTGCGGCATTTTGCCTTCCTGTTTTTGCTCACCCAGAAACGCTGGTGAA
AGTAAAAGATGCTGAAGATCAGTTGGGTGCACGAGTGGGTTACATCGAACTGGATCTCAACAGCGGTAAG
ATCCTTGAGAGTTTTCGCCCCGAAGAACGTTTTCCAATGATGAGCACTTTTAAAGTTCTGCTATGTGGCG
CGGTATTATCCCGTATTGACGCCGGGCAAGAGCAACTCGGTCGCCGCATACACTATTCTCAGAATGACTT
GGTTGAGTACTCACCAGTCACAGAAAAGCATCTTACGGATGGCATGACAGTAAGAGAATTATGCAGTGCT
GCCATAAC
